>Addgene plasmid #70273 | pLV-tetO-mCherry | depositor full sequence | sequence record 129873 | pLV-tetO-mCherry sequence 9115 bps
GTCGACGGATCGGGAGATCTCCCGATCCCCTATGGTGCACTCTCAGTACAATCTGCTCTGATGCCGCATA
GTTAAGCCAGTATCTGCTCCCTGCTTGTGTGTTGGAGGTCGCTGAGTAGTGCGCGAGCAAAATTTAAGCT
ACAACAAGGCAAGGCTTGACCGACAATTGCATGAAGAATCTGCTTAGGGTTAGGCGTTTTGCGCTGCTTC
GCGATGTACGGGCCAGATATACGCGTTGACATTGATTATTGACTAGTTATTAATAGTAATCAATTACGGG
GTCATTAGTTCATAGCCCATATATGGAGTTCCGCGTTACATAACTTACGGTAAATGGCCCGCCTGGCTGA
CCGCCCAACGACCCCCGCCCATTGACGTCAATAATGACGTATGTTCCCATAGTAACGCCAATAGGGACTT
TCCATTGACGTCAATGGGTGGAGTATTTACGGTAAACTGCCCACTTGGCAGTACATCAAGTGTATCATAT
GCCAAGTACGCCCCCTATTGACGTCAATGACGGTAAATGGCCCGCCTGGCATTATGCCCAGTACATGACC
TTATGGGACTTTCCTACTTGGCAGTACATCTACGTATTAGTCATCGCTATTACCATGGTGATGCGGTTTT
GGCAGTACATCAATGGGCGTGGATAGCGGTTTGACTCACGGGGATTTCCAAGTCTCCACCCCATTGACGT
CAATGGGAGTTTGTTTTGGCACCAAAATCAACGGGACTTTCCAAAATGTCGTAACAACTCCGCCCCATTG
ACGCAAATGGGCGGTAGGCGTGTACGGTGGGAGGTCTATATAAGCAGCGCGTTTTGCCTGTACTGGGTCT
CTCTGGTTAGACCAGATCTGAGCCTGGGAGCTCTCTGGCTAACTAGGGAACCCACTGCTTAAGCCTCAAT
AAAGCTTGCCTTGAGTGCTTCAAGTAGTGTGTGCCCGTCTGTTGTGTGACTCTGGTAACTAGAGATCCCT
CAGACCCTTTTAGTCAGTGTGGAAAATCTCTAGCAGTGGCGCCCGAACAGGGACTTGAAAGCGAAAGGGA
AACCAGAGGAGCTCTCTCGACGCAGGACTCGGCTTGCTGAAGCGCGCACGGCAAGAGGCGAGGGGCGGCG
ACTGGTGAGTACGCCAAAAATTTTGACTAGCGGAGGCTAGAAGGAGAGAGATGGGTGCGAGAGCGTCAGT
ATTAAGCGGGGGAGAATTAGATCGCGATGGGAAAAAATTCGGTTAAGGCCAGGGGGAAAGAAAAAATATA
AATTAAAACATATAGTATGGGCAAGCAGGGAGCTAGAACGATTCGCAGTTAATCCTGGCCTGTTAGAAAC
ATCAGAAGGCTGTAGACAAATACTGGGACAGCTACAACCATCCCTTCAGACAGGATCAGAAGAACTTAGA
TCATTATATAATACAGTAGCAACCCTCTATTGTGTGCATCAAAGGATAGAGATAAAAGACACCAAGGAAG
CTTTAGACAAGATAGAGGAAGAGCAAAACAAAAGTAAGACCACCGCACAGCAAGCGGCCGCTGATCTTCA
GACCTGGAGGAGGAGATATGAGGGACAATTGGAGAAGTGAATTATATAAATATAAAGTAGTAAAAATTGA
ACCATTAGGAGTAGCACCCACCAAGGCAAAGAGAAGAGTGGTGCAGAGAGAAAAAAGAGCAGTGGGAATA
GGAGCTTTGTTCCTTGGGTTCTTGGGAGCAGCAGGAAGCACTATGGGCGCAGCGTCAATGACGCTGACGG
TACAGGCCAGACAATTATTGTCTGGTATAGTGCAGCAGCAGAACAATTTGCTGAGGGCTATTGAGGCGCA
ACAGCATCTGTTGCAACTCACAGTCTGGGGCATCAAGCAGCTCCAGGCAAGAATCCTGGCTGTGGAAAGA
TACCTAAAGGATCAACAGCTCCTGGGGATTTGGGGTTGCTCTGGAAAACTCATTTGCACCACTGCTGTGC
CTTGGAATGCTAGTTGGAGTAATAAATCTCTGGAACAGATTTGGAATCACACGACCTGGATGGAGTGGGA
CAGAGAAATTAACAATTACACAAGCTTAATACACTCCTTAATTGAAGAATCGCAAAACCAGCAAGAAAAG
AATGAACAAGAATTATTGGAATTAGATAAATGGGCAAGTTTGTGGAATTGGTTTAACATAACAAATTGGC
TGTGGTATATAAAATTATTCATAATGATAGTAGGAGGCTTGGTAGGTTTAAGAATAGTTTTTGCTGTACT
TTCTATAGTGAATAGAGTTAGGCAGGGATATTCACCATTATCGTTTCAGACCCACCTCCCAACCCCGAGG
GGACCCGACAGGCCCGAAGGAATAGAAGAAGAAGGTGGAGAGAGAGACAGAGACAGATCCATTCGATTAG
TGAACGGATCGGCACTGCGTGCGCCAATTCTGCAGACAAATGGCAGTATTCATCCACAATTTTAAAAGAA
AAGGGGGGATTGGGGGGTACAGTGCAGGGGAAAGAATAGTAGACATAATAGCAACAGACATACAAACTAA
AGAATTACAAAAACAAATTACAAAAATTCAAAATTTTCGGGTTTATTACAGGGACAGCAGAGATCCAGTT
TGGTTATCGAGTTTACCACTCCCTATCAGTGATAGAGAAAAGTGAAAGTCGAGTTTACCACTCCCTATCA
GTGATAGAGAAAAGTGAAAGTCGAGTTTACCACTCCCTATCAGTGATAGAGAAAAGTGAAAGTCGAGTTT
ACCACTCCCTATCAGTGATAGAGAAAAGTGAAAGTCGAGTTTACCACTCCCTATCAGTGATAGAGAAAAG
TGAAAGTCGAGTTTACCACTCCCTATCAGTGATAGAGAAAAGTGAAAGTCGAGTTTACCACTCCCTATCA
GTGATAGAGAAAAGTGAAAGTCGAGCTCGGTACCCGGGTCGAGTAGGCGTGTACGGTGGGAGGCCTATAT
AAGCAGAGCTCGTTTAGTGAACCGTCAGATCGCCTGGAGACGCCATCCACGCTGTTTTGACCTCCATAGA
AGACACCGGGACCGATCCAGCCTCCGCGGCCCCGAATTCGGCTTATATATATGGTGAGCAAGGGCGAGGA
GGATAACATGGCCATCATCAAGGAGTTCATGCGCTTCAAGGTGCACATGGAGGGCTCCGTGAACGGCCAC
GAGTTCGAGATCGAGGGCGAGGGCGAGGGCCGCCCCTACGAGGGCACCCAGACCGCCAAGCTGAAGGTGA
CCAAGGGTGGCCCCCTGCCCTTCGCCTGGGACATCCTGTCCCCTCAGTTCATGTACGGCTCCAAGGCCTA
CGTGAAGCACCCCGCCGACATCCCCGACTACTTGAAGCTGTCCTTCCCCGAGGGCTTCAAGTGGGAGCGC
GTGATGAACTTCGAGGACGGCGGCGTGGTGACCGTGACCCAGGACTCCTCCCTGCAGGACGGCGAGTTCA
TCTACAAGGTGAAGCTGCGCGGCACCAACTTCCCCTCCGACGGCCCCGTAATGCAGAAGAAGACCATGGG
CTGGGAGGCCTCCTCCGAGCGGATGTACCCCGAGGACGGCGCCCTGAAGGGCGAGATCAAGCAGAGGCTG
AAGCTGAAGGACGGCGGCCACTACGACGCTGAGGTCAAGACCACCTACAAGGCCAAGAAGCCCGTGCAGC
TGCCCGGCGCCTACAACGTCAACATCAAGTTGGACATCACCTCCCACAACGAGGACTACACCATCGTGGA
ACAGTACGAACGCGCCGAGGGCCGCCACTCCACCGGCGGCATGGACGAGCTGTACAAGTAAGGAGGAAAG
CCGAATTCGATATCAAGCTTATCGATAATCAACCTCTGGATTACAAAATTTGTGAAAGATTGACTGGTAT
TCTTAACTATGTTGCTCCTTTTACGCTATGTGGATACGCTGCTTTAATGCCTTTGTATCATGCTATTGCT
TCCCGTATGGCTTTCATTTTCTCCTCCTTGTATAAATCCTGGTTGCTGTCTCTTTATGAGGAGTTGTGGC
CCGTTGTCAGGCAACGTGGCGTGGTGTGCACTGTGTTTGCTGACGCAACCCCCACTGGTTGGGGCATTGC
CACCACCTGTCAGCTCCTTTCCGGGACTTTCGCTTTCCCCCTCCCTATTGCCACGGCGGAACTCATCGCC
GCCTGCCTTGCCCGCTGCTGGACAGGGGCTCGGCTGTTGGGCACTGACAATTCCGTGGTGTTGTCGGGGA
AATCATCGTCCTTTCCTTGGCTGCTCGCCTGTGTTGCCACCTGGATTCTGCGCGGGACGTCCTTCTGCTA
CGTCCCTTCGGCCCTCAATCCAGCGGACCTTCCTTCCCGCGGCCTGCTGCCGGCTCTGCGGCCTCTTCCG
CGTCTTCGCCTTCGCCCTCAGACGAGTCGGATCTCCCTTTGGGCCGCCTCCCCGCATCGATACCGTCGAC
CTCGAGACCTAGAAAAACATGGAGCAATCACAAGTAGCAATACAGCAGCTACCAATGCTGATTGTGCCTG
GCTAGAAGCACAAGAGGAGGAGGAGGTGGGTTTTCCAGTCACACCTCAGGTACCTTTAAGACCAATGACT
TACAAGGCAGCTGTAGATCTTAGCCACTTTTTAAAAGAAAAGGGGGGACTGGAAGGGCTAATTCACTCCC
AACGAAGACAAGATATCCTTGATCTGTGGATCTACCACACACAAGGCTACTTCCCTGATTGGCAGAACTA
CACACCAGGGCCAGGGATCAGATATCCACTGACCTTTGGATGGTGCTACAAGCTAGTACCAGTTGAGCAA
GAGAAGGTAGAAGAAGCCAATGAAGGAGAGAACACCCGCTTGTTACACCCTGTGAGCCTGCATGGGATGG
ATGACCCGGAGAGAGAAGTATTAGAGTGGAGGTTTGACAGCCGCCTAGCATTTCATCACATGGCCCGAGA
GCTGCATCCGGACTGTACTGGGTCTCTCTGGTTAGACCAGATCTGAGCCTGGGAGCTCTCTGGCTAACTA
GGGAACCCACTGCTTAAGCCTCAATAAAGCTTGCCTTGAGTGCTTCAAGTAGTGTGTGCCCGTCTGTTGT
GTGACTCTGGTAACTAGAGATCCCTCAGACCCTTTTAGTCAGTGTGGAAAATCTCTAGCAGGGCCCGTTT
AAACCCGCTGATCAGCCTCGACTGTGCCTTCTAGTTGCCAGCCATCTGTTGTTTGCCCCTCCCCCGTGCC
TTCCTTGACCCTGGAAGGTGCCACTCCCACTGTCCTTTCCTAATAAAATGAGGAAATTGCATCGCATTGT
CTGAGTAGGTGTCATTCTATTCTGGGGGGTGGGGTGGGGCAGGACAGCAAGGGGGAGGATTGGGAAGACA
ATAGCAGGCATGCTGGGGATGCGGTGGGCTCTATGGCTTCTGAGGCGGAAAGAACCAGCTGGGGCTCTAG
GGGGTATCCCC
[124 nt withheld, positions 5402-5525]
C
[91 nt withheld, positions 5527-5617]
A
[49 nt withheld, positions 5619-5667]
CCTTTGACGTTGGAGTCCACGTTCTTT
[37 nt withheld, positions 5695-5731]
ACCCTATCTCGGTCTATTCTTTTGATTTATAAGGGATTTTGCCGATTTCGGCCTATTGGTTAAAAAATGA
GCTGATTTAACAAAAATTTAACGCGAATTAATTCTGTGGAATGTGTGTCAGTTAGGGTGTGGAAAGTCCC
CAGGCTCCCCAGCAGGCAGAAGTATGCAAAGCATGCATCTCAATTAGTCAGCAACCAGGTGTGGAAAGTC
CCCAGGCTCCCCAGCAGGCAGAAGTATGCAAAGCATGCATCTCAATTAGTCAGCAACCATAGTCCCGCCC
CTAACTCCGCCCATCCCGCCCCTAACTCCGCCCAGTTCCGCCCATTCTCCGCCCCATGGCTGACTAATTT
TTTTTATTTATGCAGAGGCCGAGGCCGCCTCTGCCTCTGAGCTATTCCAGAAGTAGTGAGGAGGCTTTTT
TGGAGGCCTAGGCTTTTGCAAAAAGCTCCCGGGAGCTTGTATATCCATTTTCGGATCTGATCAGCACGTG
TTGACAATTAATCATCGGCATAGTATATCGGCATAGTATAATACGACAAGGTGAGGAACTAAACCATGGC
CAAGTTGACCAGTGCCGTTCCGGTGCTCACCGCGCGCGACGTCGCCGGAGCGGTCGAGTTCTGGACCGAC
CGGCTCGGGTTCTCCCGGGACTTCGTGGAGGACGACTTCGCCGGTGTGGTCCGGGACGACGTGACCCTGT
TCATCAGCGCGGTCCAGGACCAGGTGGTGCCGGACAACACCCTGGCCTGGGTGTGGGTGCGCGGCCTGGA
CGAGCTGTACGCCGAGTGGTCGGAGGTCGTGTCCACGAACTTCCGGGACGCCTCCGGGCCGGCCATGACC
GAGATCGGCGAGCAGCCGTGGGGGCGGGAGTTCGCCCTGCGCGACCCGGCCGGCAACTGCGTGCACTTCG
TGGCCGAGGAGCAGGACTGACACGTGCTACGAGATTTCGATTCCACCGCCGCCTTCTATGAAAGGTTGGG
CTTCGGAATCGTTTTCCGGGACGCCGGCTGGATGATCCTCCAGCGCGGGGATCTCATGCTGGAGTTCTTC
GCCCACCCCAACTTGTTTATTGCAGCTTATAATGGTTACAAATAAAGCAATAGCATCACAAATTTCACAA
ATAAAGCATTTTTTTCACTGCATTCTAGTTGTGGTTTGTCCAAACTCATCAATGTATCTTATCATGTCTG
TATACCGTCGACCTCTAGCTAGAGCTTGGCGTAATCATGGTCATAGCTGTTTCCTGTGTGAAATTGTTAT
CCGCTCACAATTCCACACAACATACGAGCCGGAAGCATAAAGTGTAAAGCCTGGGGTGCCTAATGAGTGA
GCTAACTCACATTAATTGCGTTGCGCTCACTGCCCGCTTTCCAGTCGGGAAACCTGTCGTGCCAGCTGCA
TTAATGAATCGGCCAACGCGCGGGGAGAGGCGGTTTGCGTATTGGGCGCTCTTCCGCTTCCTCGCTCACT
GACTCGCTGCGCTCGGTCGTTCGGCTGCGGCGAGCGGTATCAGCTCACTCAAAGGCGGTAATACGGTTAT
CCACAGAATCAGGGGATAACGCAGGAAAGAACATGTGAGCAAAAGGCCAGCAAAAGGCCAGGAACCGTAA
AAAGGCCGCGTTGCTGGCGTTTTTCCATAGGCTCCGCCCCCCTGACGAGCATCACAAAAATCGACGCTCA
AGTCAGAGGTGGCGAAACCCGACAGGACTATAAAGATACCAGGCGTTTCCCCCTGGAAGCTCCCTCGTGC
GCTCTCCTGTTCCGACCCTGCCGCTTACCGGATACCTGTCCGCCTTTCTCCCTTCGGGAAGCGTGGCGCT
TTCTCATAGCTCACGCTGTAGGTATCTCAGTTCGGTGTAGGTCGTTCGCTCCAAGCTGGGCTGTGTGCAC
GAACCCCCCGTTCAGCCCGACCGCTGCGCCTTATCCGGTAACTATCGTCTTGAGTCCAACCCGGTAAGAC
ACGACTTATCGCCACTGGCAGCAGCCACTGGTAACAGGATTAGCAGAGCGAGGTATGTAGGCGGTGCTAC
AGAGTTCTTGAAGTGGTGGCCTAACTACGGCTACACTAGAAGAACAGTATTTGGTATCTGCGCTCTGCTG
AAGCCAGTTACCTTCGGAAAAAGAGTTGGTAGCTCTTGATCCGGCAAACAAACCACCGCTGGTAGCGGTG
GTTTTTTTGTTTGCAAGCAGCAGATTACGCGCAGAAAAAAAGGATCTCAAGAAGATCCTTTGATCTTTTC
TACGGGGTCTGACGCTCAGTGGAACGAAAACTCACGTTAAGGGATTTTGGTCATGAGATTATCAAAAAGG
ATCTTCACCTAGATCCTTTTAAATTAAAAATGAAGTTTTAAATCAATCTAAAGTATATATGAGTAAACTT
GGTCTGACAGTTACCAATGCTTAATCAGTGAGGCACCTATCTCAGCGATCTGTCTATTTCGTTCATCCAT
AGTTGCCTGACTCCCCGTCGTGTAGATAACTACGATACGGGAGGGCTTACCATCTGGCCCCAGTGCTGCA
ATGATACCGCGAGACCCACGCTCACCGGCTCCAGATTTATCAGCAATAAACCAGCCAGCCGGAAGGGCCG
AGCGCAGAAGTGGTCCTGCAACTTTATCCGCCTCCATCCAGTCTATTAATTGTTGCCGGGAAGCTAGAGT
AAGTAGTTCGCCAGTTAATAGTTTGCGCAACGTTGTTGCCATTGCTACAGGCATCGTGGTGTCACGCTCG
TCGTTTGGTATGGCTTCATTCAGCTCCGGTTCCCAACGATCAAGGCGAGTTACATGATCCCCCATGTTGT
GCAAAAAAGCGGTTAGCTCCTTCGGTCCTCCGATCGTTGTCAGAAGTAAGTTGGCCGCAGTGTTATCACT
CATGGTTATGGCAGCACTGCATAATTCTCTTACTGTCATGCCATCCGTAAGATGCTTTTCTGTGACTGGT
GAGTACTCAACCAAGTCATTCTGAGAATAGTGTATGCGGCGACCGAGTTGCTCTTGCCCGGCGTCAATAC
GGGATAATACCGCGCCACATAGCAGAACTTTAAAAGTGCTCATCATTGGAAAACGTTCTTCGGGGCGAAA
ACTCTCAAGGATCTTACCGCTGTTGAGATCCAGTTCGATGTAACCCACTCGTGCACCCAACTGATCTTCA
GCATCTTTTACTTTCACCAGCGTTTCTGGGTGAGCAAAAACAGGAAGGCAAAATGCCGCAAAAAAGGGAA
TAAGGGCGACACGGAAATGTTGAATACTCATACTCTTCCTTTTTCAATATTATTGAAGCATTTATCAGGG
TTATTGTCTCATGAGCGGATACATATTTGAATGTATTTAGAAAAATAAACAAATAGGGGTTCCGCGCACA
TTTCCCCGAAAAGTGCCACCTGAC
Features (pLannotate 1.2.2; 32 found; start..end, strand, type, name):
     31..83      -  misc_feature   bom (fragment): basis of mobility region from pBR322
    238..617     +  enhancer       CMV enhancer: human cytomegalovirus immediate early enhancer
    618..817     +  promoter       CMV promoter: human cytomegalovirus (CMV) immediate early promoter
    835..1015    +  LTR            5' LTR (truncated): truncated 5' long terminal repeat (LTR) from HIV-1
   1062..1187    +  misc_feature   HIV-1 Ψ: packaging signal of human immunodeficiency virus type 1
   1171..1534    +  CDS            HIV-1 gag (fragment): gag protein from human immunodeficiency virus 1; gag
   1680..1913    +  misc_feature   RRE: The Rev response element (RRE) of HIV-1 allows for Rev-dependent mRNA export from the nucleus to the cytoplasm.
   2290..2390    +  CDS            Rev (fragment): human immunodeficiency virus 1 (HIV-1) Rev protein; rev; enhances nuclear export of unspliced and incompletely spliced viral mRNAs
   2440..2557    +  misc_feature   cPPT/CTS: central polypurine tract and central termination sequence of HIV-1
   2610..2880    +  protein_bind   tetracycline response element: contains seven copies of the tetracycline operator tetO tetracycline repressor TetR
   2891..2908    +  misc_feature   MCS (fragment): pUC18/19 multiple cloning site
   2913..2950    +  promoter       minimal CMV promoter: human cytomegalovirus (CMV) immediate early promoter
   3061..3768    +  CDS            mCherry: mCherry is a basic (constitutively fluorescent) red fluorescent protein published in 2004, derived from Discosoma sp.. It is reported to be a very rapidly-maturing monomer with low acid sensitivity.
   3783..3807    +  misc_feature   MCS (fragment): pBluescript multiple cloning site
   3807..4395    +  misc_feature   WPRE: woodchuck hepatitis virus posttranscriptional regulatory element
   4332..4913    +  CDS            nef (fragment): NEF_HV1H2 - Experimental evidence at protein level: Swiss-Prot protein existence level 1. Extracellular Nef protein targets CD4(+) T-lymphocytes for apoptosis by interacting with CXCR4 surface receptors. From Human immunodeficiency virus type 1 group M subtype B (isolate HXB2) (HIV-1).
   4920..5100    +  LTR            5' LTR (truncated): truncated 5' long terminal repeat (LTR) from HIV-1
   5132..5356    +  polyA_signal   bGH poly(A) signal: bovine growth hormone polyadenylation signal
   5360..5381    +  promoter       SV40 promoter (fragment): SV40 enhancer and early promoter
   5402..5830    +  rep_origin     f1 ori (sequence partly withheld): f1 bacteriophage origin of replication; arrow indicates direction of (+) strand synthesis
   5844..6173    +  promoter       SV40 promoter: SV40 enhancer and early promoter
   6221..6268    +  promoter       EM7 promoter: synthetic bacterial promoter&nbsp
   6287..6661    +  CDS            BleoR: antibiotic-binding protein; Sh ble from Streptoalloteichus hindustanus; confers resistance to bleomycin, phleomycin, and Zeocin™
   6671..6796    +  CDS            ble (fragment): BLE_KLEPN - Experimental evidence at protein level: Swiss-Prot protein existence level 1. Binding protein with a strong affinity to the bleomycin family of antibiotics. Binds to CL990; an antimitotic-antibiotic compound. From Klebsiella pneumoniae.
   6791..6912    +  polyA_signal   SV40 poly(A) signal: SV40 polyadenylation signal
   6985..7001    -  protein_bind   lac operator: The lac repressor binds to the lac operator to inhibit transcription in E. coli. This inhibition can be relieved by adding lactose or isopropyl-β-D-thiogalactopyranoside (IPTG). lac repressor encoded by lacI
   7009..7039    -  promoter       lac promoter: promoter for the E. coli lac operon
   7054..7075    -  protein_bind   CAP binding site: CAP binding activates transcription in the presence of cAMP. E. coli catabolite activator protein
   7088..7180    -  CDS            lacI (fragment): lac repressor; lacI; The lac repressor binds to the lac operator to inhibit transcription in E. coli. This inhibition can be relieved by adding lactose or isopropyl-β-D-thiogalactopyranoside (IPTG).
   7363..7951    -  rep_origin     ori: high-copy-number ColE1/pMB1/pBR322/pUC origin of replication
   8122..8982    -  CDS            AmpR: β-lactamase; bla; confers resistance to ampicillin, carbenicillin, and related antibiotics
   8983..9087    -  promoter       AmpR promoter: bla
