[The description below was written by a language model from this plasmid's Addgene catalogue record and pLannotate feature annotations shown in this document.]
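Description:
pLV-tetO-mCherry is an HIV-1-based lentiviral transfer plasmid of about 9.1 kb, built on the pLV-tetO backbone, for tetracycline/doxycycline-dependent expression of the red fluorescent protein mCherry in mammalian cells. In bacteria it is maintained through a high-copy ColE1/pUC-type origin and selected with ampicillin via the bla gene. An f1 origin is also present. Outside the viral region the backbone carries an SV40 promoter/EM7 promoter–BleoR–SV40 poly(A) cassette, which could confer Zeocin/bleomycin resistance, although the record lists only ampicillin as the selection used.

The viral genome is transcribed from a CMV enhancer/promoter fused to a truncated 5' LTR, an arrangement that makes genomic RNA production in packaging cells Tat-independent. It is followed by the Ψ packaging signal with a gag fragment, the Rev response element for nuclear export of the unspliced RNA, and the cPPT/CTS, which aids nuclear import of the provirus. The internal expression unit consists of a tetracycline response element with seven tetO copies upstream of a minimal CMV promoter, driving the roughly 0.7 kb mCherry coding sequence from Discosoma sp., cloned between two retained EcoRI sites. A WPRE downstream enhances transcript stability and expression, and the cassette ends in a truncated 3' LTR and a bGH polyadenylation signal.

No tetracycline transactivator is annotated on the plasmid, so induction requires one such as rtTA to be supplied separately. The record does not state how it was used in the associated study on converting mouse fibroblasts to trophoblast stem cells, but such a construct typically serves as a fluorescent control or reporter for transduction and doxycycline induction.
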