Addgene plasmid #70273: pLV-tetO-mCherry
Purpose: Lentiviral plasmid for tetracycline/doxycycline dependent expression of mCherry
Depositing lab: Hubert Schorle. Depositing organization: Universitaetsklinikum Bonn. Publication: Direct Induction of Trophoblast Stem Cells from Murine Fibroblasts. Kubaczka C, Senner CE, Cierlitza M, Arauzo-Bravo MJ, Kuckenberg P, Peitz M, Hemberger M, Schorle H. Cell Stem Cell. 2015 Sep 22. pii: S1934-5909(15)00360-4. doi: 10.1016/j.stem.2015.08.005. PubMed 26412560.
Backbone
  Vector backbone: pLV-tetO
  Backbone manufacturer: Hochedlinger Lab (Stadtfeld et al Cell Stem Cell. 2008 Mar 6. 2(3):230-40.)
  Backbone size w/o insert (bp): 8370
  Total vector size (bp): 9119
  Vector type: Mammalian Expression, Lentiviral
Growth in bacteria
  Bacterial resistance: Ampicillin, 100 μg/mL
  Growth temperature: 37°C
  Growth strain: NEB Stable
  Copy number: High Copy
Gene/Insert
  Gene/Insert name: mCherry
  Species: Discosoma sp.
  Insert size (bp): 750
  Promoter: tetO
  Cloning method: Restriction Enzyme; 5′ cloning site EcoRI (not destroyed); 3′ cloning site EcoRI (not destroyed)
  Sequencing primers: 5′ CMV-Promoter F: ACGCCATCCACGCTGTTTTGACCT; 3′ WPRE-R: CATAGCGTAAAAGGAGCAACA
Terms and licenses: Academic/Nonprofit Terms; Industry Terms: Not Available to Industry
How to cite: pLV-tetO-mCherry was a gift from Hubert Schorle (Addgene plasmid # 70273 ; http://n2t.net/addgene:70273 ; RRID:Addgene_70273)
