>Addgene plasmid #70273 | pLV-tetO-mCherry | addgene partial sequence | sequence record 129870 | LNCX 5'-AGCTCGTTTAGTGAACCGTCAGATC-3'
GACACCGGGACCGATCCAGCCTCCGCGGCCCCGAATTCGGCTTATATATATGGTGAGCAAGGGCGAGGAG
GATAACATGGCCATCATCAAGGAGTTCATGCGCTTCAAGGTGCACATGGAGGGCTCCGTGAACGGCCACG
AGTTCGAGATCGAGGGCGAGGGCGAGGGCCGCCCCTACGAGGGCACCCAGACCGCCAAGCTGAAGGTGAC
CAAGGGTGGCCCCCTGCCCTTCGCCTGGGACATCCTGTCCCCTCAGTTCATGTACGGCTCCAAGGCCTAC
GTGAAGCACCCCGCCGACATCCCCGACTACTTGAAGCTGTCCTTCCCCGAGGGCTTCAAGTGGGAGCGCG
TGATGAACTTCGAGGACGGCGGCGTGGTGACCGTGACCCAGGACTCCTCCCTGCAGGACGGCGAGTTCAT
CTACAAGGTGAAGCTGCGCGGCACCAACTTCCCCTCCGACGGCCCCGTAATGCAGAAGAAGACCATGGGC
TGGGAGGCCTCCTCCGAGCGGATGTACCCCGAGGACGGCGCCCTGAAGGGCGAGATCAAGCAGAGGCTGA
AGCTGAAGGACGGCGGCCACTACGACGCTGAGGTCAAGACCACCTACAAGGCCAAGAAGCCCGTGCAGCT
GCCCGGCGCCTACAACGTCAACATCAAGTTGGACATCACCTCCCACAACGAGGACTACACCATCGTGGAA
CAGTACGAACGCGCCGAGGGCCGCCACTCCACCGGCGGCATGGACGAGCTGTACAAGTAAGGAGGAA
