>Addgene plasmid #70273 | pLV-tetO-mCherry | addgene partial sequence | sequence record 129871 | WPRE-R 5'-CATAGCGTAAAAGGAGCAACA-3'
ATCCAGAGGTTGATTATCGATAAGCTTGATATCGAATTCGGCTTTCCTCCTTACTTGTACAGCTCGTCCA
TGCCGCCGGTGGAGTGGCGGCCCTCGGCGCGTTCGTACTGTTCCACGATGGTGTAGTCCTCGTTGTGGGA
GGTGATGTCCAACTTGATGTTGACGTTGTAGGCGCCGGGCAGCTGCACGGGCTTCTTGGCCTTGTAGGTG
GTCTTGACCTCAGCGTCGTAGTGGCCGCCGTCCTTCAGCTTCAGCCTCTGCTTGATCTCGCCCTTCAGGG
CGCCGTCCTCGGGGTACATCCGCTCGGAGGAGGCCTCCCAGCCCATGGTCTTCTTCTGCATTACGGGGCC
GTCGGAGGGGAAGTTGGTGCCGCGCAGCTTCACCTTGTAGATGAACTCGCCGTCCTGCAGGGAGGAGTCC
TGGGTCACGGTCACCACGCCGCCGTCCTCGAAGTTCATCACGCGCTCCCACTTGAAGCCCTCGGGGAAGG
ACAGCTTCAAGTAGTCGGGGATGTCGGCGGGGTGCTTCACGTAGGCCTTGGAGCCGTACATGAACTGAGG
GGACAGGATGTCCCAGGCGAAGGGCAGGGGGCCACCCTTGGTCACCTTCAGCTTGGCGGTCTGGGTGCCC
TCGTAGGGGCGGCCCTCGCCCTCGCCCTCGATCTCGAACTCGTGGCCGTTCACGGAGCCCTCCATGTGCA
CCTTGAAGCGCATGAACTCCTTGATGATGGCCATGTTATCCTCCTCGCCCTTGCTCACCATATATATAAG
CCGAATTCGGGGCCGCGGA
